Addgene plasmid #41470: TAL-3GG4
Depositing lab: Veit Hornung. Depositing organization: Universitaetsklinikum Bonn. Publication: A ligation-independent cloning technique for high-throughput assembly of transcription activator-like effector genes. Schmid-Burgk JL, Schmidt T, Kaiser V, Honing K, Hornung V. Nat Biotechnol. 2012 Dec 16. doi: 10.1038/nbt.2460. PubMed 23242165.
Backbone
  Vector backbone: Custom backbone
  Backbone size w/o insert (bp): 2961
  Vector type: PCR Cloning Vector
Growth in bacteria
  Bacterial resistance: Ampicillin, 100 μg/mL
  Growth temperature: 37°C
  Growth strain: DH10B
  Copy number: High Copy
Gene/Insert
  Gene/Insert name: 3GG4
  Species: Synthetic
  Insert size (bp): 256
  Cloning method: Unknown
  Sequencing primers: 5′ M13_pUC_fwd; 3′ M13_pUC_rev
Terms and licenses: Academic/Nonprofit Terms; Industry Terms: Not Available to Industry
How to cite: TAL-3GG4 was a gift from Veit Hornung (Addgene plasmid # 41470 ; http://n2t.net/addgene:41470 ; RRID:Addgene_41470)
