[The description below was written by a language model from this plasmid's Addgene catalogue record and the feature table of its GenBank file.]
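Description:
TAL-3GG4 is a small bacterial cloning plasmid from a library of building blocks made for ligation-independent assembly of transcription activator-like effector (TALE) genes. The catalogue lists it as a PCR cloning vector on a custom backbone of about 3 kb, carrying a 256 bp synthetic insert named 3GG4. It is maintained in E. coli at high copy number under ampicillin selection. The record does not explain the insert's naming scheme. Given the associated publication, the fragment presumably encodes a short block of TALE repeat units intended for a defined position in a larger repeat array, but the exact repeat composition, target bases and overhang design are not stated. The cloning method used to place the insert is listed as unknown.

The available annotated sequence is a 929 bp partial read, not the full plasmid, and it does not annotate the insert itself. It mainly shows backbone elements typical of pUC-style cloning vectors: M13 reverse and M13/pUC reverse primer sites, and the lac operator, lac promoter and CAP binding site that normally flank a lacZ-alpha cloning region. It also includes primer landmarks (L4440 and pBR322ori-F) that point towards a pBR322/pUC-type origin of replication, which fits the high copy number. The ampicillin resistance gene and the origin are not annotated as features in this fragment. The insert can be sequenced from both sides with the M13/pUC forward and reverse primers.

No eukaryotic promoter, tag or reporter is recorded, so the plasmid serves as a storage and source module for a TALE fragment, to be combined with other library members into full-length designer TALE DNA-binding domains.
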