LOCUS       Exported 929 bp ds-DNA linear SYN 19-JUN-2021
DEFINITION  synthetic linear DNA
ACCESSION   .
VERSION     .
KEYWORDS    TAL-3GG4
SOURCE      synthetic DNA construct
  ORGANISM  synthetic DNA construct
REFERENCE   1 (bases 1 to 929)
  AUTHORS   Schmid-Burgk JL, Schmidt T, Kaiser V, Honing K, Hornung V
  TITLE     A ligation-independent cloning technique for high-throughput
            assembly of transcription activator-like effector genes.
  JOURNAL   Nat Biotechnol. 2012 Dec 16. doi: 10.1038/nbt.2460.
  PUBMED    23242165
REFERENCE   2 (bases 1 to 929)
  AUTHORS   .
  TITLE     Direct Submission
  JOURNAL   Exported Jun 19, 2021 from SnapGene Server 1.1.58
            http://www.snapgene.com
FEATURES             Location/Qualifiers
     source          1..929
                     /organism="synthetic DNA construct"
                     /mol_type="other DNA"
     primer_bind     complement(358..374)
                     /label=M13 rev
                     /note="common sequencing primer, one of multiple similar
                     variants"
     primer_bind     complement(358..374)
                     /label=M13 Reverse
                     /note="In lacZ gene. Also called M13-rev"
     primer_bind     complement(371..393)
                     /label=M13/pUC Reverse
                     /note="In lacZ gene"
     protein_bind    382..398
                     /label=lac operator
                     /bound_moiety="lac repressor encoded by lacI"
                     /note="The lac repressor binds to the lac operator to
                     inhibit transcription in E. coli. This inhibition can be
                     relieved by adding lactose or
                     isopropyl-beta-D-thiogalactopyranoside (IPTG)."
     promoter        complement(406..436)
                     /label=lac promoter
                     /note="promoter for the E. coli lac operon"
     protein_bind    451..472
                     /label=CAP binding site
                     /bound_moiety="E. coli catabolite activator protein"
                     /note="CAP binding activates transcription in the presence
                     of cAMP."
     primer_bind     complement(589..606)
                     /label=L4440
                     /note="L4440 vector, forward primer"
     primer_bind     complement(840..859)
                     /label=pBR322ori-F
                     /note="pBR322 origin, forward primer"
ORIGIN
        1 tcgagctcgg tacctcgcga atgcatctag atatttggga atgcaggcga caacctggtc
       61 tggggtcagt ccatgatcct ggcacagcac aggcagcagg cgctgcactg tttccagggc
      121 ctgcttaccg cccttgttgg aggcgatggc gaccacttgt gcaggggtca aaccgtgggc
      181 ttgacacaac acgggaagga gccgttggac agtctccaat gcttgtttcc ctcccttgtt
      241 gctggcaatg gccacaactt gatcgggagt aagcccgtgt gcctggctgc attcatttgg
      301 atcggatccc gggcccgtcg actgcagagg cctgcatgca agcttggcgt aatcatggtc
      361 atagctgttt cctgtgtgaa attgttatcc gctcacaatt ccacacaaca tacgagccgg
      421 aagcataaag tgtaaagcct ggggtgccta atgagtgagc taactcacat taattgcgtt
      481 gcgctcactg cccgctttcc agtcgggaaa cctgtcgtgc cagctgcatt aatgaatcgg
      541 ccaacgcgcg gggagaggcg gtttgcgtat tgggcgctct tccgcttcct cgctcactga
      601 ctcgctgcgc tcggtcgttc ggctgcggcg agcggtatca gctcactcaa aggcggtaat
      661 acggttatcc acagaatcag gggataacgc aggaaagaac atgtgagcaa aaggccagca
      721 aaaggccagg aaccgtaaaa aggccgcgtt gctggcgttt ttccataggc tccgcccccc
      781 tgacgagcat cacaaaaatc gacgctcaag tcagaggtgg cgaaacccga caggactata
      841 aagataccag gcgtttcccc ctggaagctc cctcgtgcgc tctcctgttc cgaccctgcc
      901 gcttaccgga tacctgtccg cctttctcc
//
