>Addgene plasmid #41470 | TAL-3GG4 | depositor partial sequence | sequence record 55339 | TAL-3GG4 sequence 256 bps
GAATGCAGCCAGGCACACGGGCTTACTCCCGATCAAGTTGTGGCCATTGCCAGCAACAAGGGAGGGAAAC
AAGCATTGGAGACTGTCCAACGGCTCCTTCCCGTGTTGTGTCAAGCCCACGGTTTGACCCCTGCACAAGT
GGTCGCCATCGCCTCCAACAAGGGCGGTAAGCAGGCCCTGGAAACAGTGCAGCGCCTGCTGCCTGTGCTG
TGCCAGGATCATGGACTGACCCCAGACCAGGTTGTCGCCTGCATTC
